>Addgene plasmid #64381 | pRPR1_c3gRNA_RPR1t | addgene partial sequence | sequence record 111516 | T7 5'-TAATACGACTCACTATAGGG-3'
AGTAGTGGAACAAAAGCAAATGAAGGATTTCATGCGTTTGTACTCTAATCTGGTAGAAAGATGTTTCACA
GACTGTGTCAATGACTTCACAACATCAAAGCTAACCAATAAGGAACAAACATGCATCATGAAGTGCTCAG
AAAAGTTCTTGAAGCATAGCGAACGTGTAGGGCAGCGTTTCCAAGAACAAAACGCTGCCTTGGGACAAGG
CTTGGGCCGATAAGGTGTACTGGCGTATATATATCTAATTATGTATCTCTGGTGTAGCCCATTTTTAGCA
TGTAAATATAAAGAGAAACCATATCTAATCTAACCAAATCCAAACAAAATTCAATAGTTACTATCGCTTT
TTTCTTTCTGTATCGCAAATAAGTGAAAATTAAAAAAGAAAGATTAAATTGGAAGTTGGATATGGCTCGA
GAAAAAAGCACCGACTCGGTGCCACTTTTTCAAGTTGATAACGGACTAGCCTTATTTTAACTTGCTATTT
CTAGCTCTAAAACTAGGATCCTACTGTATGTACAAGCTTCTGCCAATCGCAGCTCCCAGAGTTTCGTTCC
CAGCCGCGAGCACCACAGCGTACCATGTGCGCCACGAGGCCTCAAACGTAAAACAATCGAAACGAAAAGA
AACAGACTATAGGGGAGTATAGAGACAGCCGGCCAATAAGAAGAGGAAAAAGAAATACTAGCGTTTATCA
ATGTGGGTCGTTAACATATCCTGTTGACAATGATTACAGGTTAAAAGGTAGCGTAAGTGAATATTAACTA
TGGATATTCTTATACTTAGATAAGAGACATATAAAACACACGATGATTGATTGATTTTTATGACCAATAT
ATGTAATTCGT
