[The description below was written by a language model from this plasmid's Addgene catalogue record.]
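Description:
pRPR1_c3gRNA_RPR1t is a yeast expression plasmid built on the pRS425 backbone that encodes a single CRISPR guide RNA, designated c3, for use in Saccharomyces cerevisiae. pRS425 is one of the standard pRS shuttle vectors, generally known as a 2μ-based, high-copy episomal plasmid with a LEU2 auxotrophic marker for selection in yeast. The record itself does not list these yeast elements, and no feature table is provided to confirm them. In E. coli the plasmid is maintained at high copy under ampicillin selection. The catalogue gives a total size of about 4 kb, with the insert accounting for only about 20 bp beyond the stated backbone. This suggests that the variable element is essentially the guide spacer within an otherwise fixed cassette.

The record does not explicitly state the promoter or terminator, but the plasmid name implies that the gRNA sits between the RPR1 promoter and the RPR1 terminator. RPR1 is the yeast gene for the RNA component of RNase P and is transcribed by RNA polymerase III, so its regulatory sequences suit the production of small, uncapped, non-polyadenylated RNAs such as guide RNAs.

No Cas9 or dCas9 coding sequence is recorded on this plasmid, so the protein partner would have to be supplied from another construct. The associated publication concerns tunable, multifunctional eukaryotic transcription factors based on CRISPR/Cas. In that setting, the c3 guide would be expected to direct a Cas9-derived regulator to a matching target site in order to modulate transcription in yeast. The record does not say where the c3 site lies or which gene or reporter it controls.
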