Addgene plasmid #64381: pRPR1_c3gRNA_RPR1t
Purpose: encodes c3 gRNA
Depositing lab: Timothy Lu. Depositing organization: Massachusetts Institute of Technology. Publication: Tunable and Multifunctional Eukaryotic Transcription Factors Based on CRISPR/Cas. Farzadfard F, Perli SD, Lu TK. ACS Synth Biol. 2013 Sep 11. 10.1021/sb400081r PubMed 23977949.
Backbone
  Vector backbone: pRS425
  Backbone size w/o insert (bp): 4000
  Total vector size (bp): 4020
  Vector type: Yeast Expression
Growth in bacteria
  Bacterial resistance: Ampicillin, 100 μg/mL
  Growth temperature: 37°C
  Growth strain: DH5alpha
  Copy number: High Copy
Gene/Insert
  Gene/Insert name: c3 gRNA
  gRNA/shRNA sequence: TACATACAGTAGGATCCTA
  Species: S. cerevisiae (budding yeast)
Terms and licenses: Academic/Nonprofit Terms; Industry Terms: Not Available to Industry
How to cite: pRPR1_c3gRNA_RPR1t was a gift from Timothy Lu (Addgene plasmid # 64381 ; http://n2t.net/addgene:64381 ; RRID:Addgene_64381)
